>Addgene plasmid #112729 | pET28a_6HT-TBP6.7(R52A) | depositor full sequence | sequence record 212440 | Full Sequence
TGGCGAATGGG
[124 nt withheld, positions 12-135]
C
[91 nt withheld, positions 137-227]
A
[49 nt withheld, positions 229-277]
CCTTTGACGTTGGAGTCCACGTTCTTT
[37 nt withheld, positions 305-341]
ACCCTATCTCGGTCTATTCTTTTGATTTATAAGGGATTTTGCCGATTTCGGCCTATTGGTTAAAAAATGA
GCTGATTTAACAAAAATTTAACGCGAATTTTAACAAAATATTAACGTTTACAATTTCAGGTGGCACTTTT
CGGGGAAATGTGCGCGGAACCCCTATTTGTTTATTTTTCTAAATACATTCAAATATGTATCCGCTCATGA
ATTAATTCTTAGAAAAACTCATCGAGCATCAAATGAAACTGCAATTTATTCATATCAGGATTATCAATAC
CATATTTTTGAAAAAGCCGTTTCTGTAATGAAGGAGAAAACTCACCGAGGCAGTTCCATAGGATGGCAAG
ATCCTGGTATCGGTCTGCGATTCCGACTCGTCCAACATCAATACAACCTATTAATTTCCCCTCGTCAAAA
ATAAGGTTATCAAGTGAGAAATCACCATGAGTGACGACTGAATCCGGTGAGAATGGCAAAAGTTTATGCA
TTTCTTTCCAGACTTGTTCAACAGGCCAGCCATTACGCTCGTCATCAAAATCACTCGCATCAACCAAACC
GTTATTCATTCGTGATTGCGCCTGAGCGAGACGAAATACGCGATCGCTGTTAAAAGGACAATTACAAACA
GGAATCGAATGCAACCGGCGCAGGAACACTGCCAGCGCATCAACAATATTTTCACCTGAATCAGGATATT
CTTCTAATACCTGGAATGCTGTTTTCCCGGGGATCGCAGTGGTGAGTAACCATGCATCATCAGGAGTACG
GATAAAATGCTTGATGGTCGGAAGAGGCATAAATTCCGTCAGCCAGTTTAGTCTGACCATCTCATCTGTA
ACATCATTGGCAACGCTACCTTTGCCATGTTTCAGAAACAACTCTGGCGCATCGGGCTTCCCATACAATC
GATAGATTGTCGCACCTGATTGCCCGACATTATCGCGAGCCCATTTATACCCATATAAATCAGCATCCAT
GTTGGAATTTAATCGCGGCCTAGAGCAAGACGTTTCCCGTTGAATATGGCTCATAACACCCCTTGTATTA
CTGTTTATGTAAGCAGACAGTTTTATTGTTCATGACCAAAATCCCTTAACGTGAGTTTTCGTTCCACTGA
GCGTCAGACCCCGTAGAAAAGATCAAAGGATCTTCTTGAGATCCTTTTTTTCTGCGCGTAATCTGCTGCT
TGCAAACAAAAAAACCACCGCTACCAGCGGTGGTTTGTTTGCCGGATCAAGAGCTACCAACTCTTTTTCC
GAAGGTAACTGGCTTCAGCAGAGCGCAGATACCAAATACTGTCCTTCTAGTGTAGCCGTAGTTAGGCCAC
CACTTCAAGAACTCTGTAGCACCGCCTACATACCTCGCTCTGCTAATCCTGTTACCAGTGGCTGCTGCCA
GTGGCGATAAGTCGTGTCTTACCGGGTTGGACTCAAGACGATAGTTACCGGATAAGGCGCAGCGGTCGGG
CTGAACGGGGGGTTCGTGCACACAGCCCAGCTTGGAGCGAACGACCTACACCGAACTGAGATACCTACAG
CGTGAGCTATGAGAAAGCGCCACGCTTCCCGAAGGGAGAAAGGCGGACAGGTATCCGGTAAGCGGCAGGG
TCGGAACAGGAGAGCGCACGAGGGAGCTTCCAGGGGGAAACGCCTGGTATCTTTATAGTCCTGTCGGGTT
TCGCCACCTCTGACTTGAGCGTCGATTTTTGTGATGCTCGTCAGGGGGGCGGAGCCTATGGAAAAACGCC
AGCAACGCGGCCTTTTTACGGTTCCTGGCCTTTTGCTGGCCTTTTGCTCACATGTTCTTTCCTGCGTTAT
CCCCTGATTCTGTGGATAACCGTATTACCGCCTTTGAGTGAGCTGATACCGCTCGCCGCAGCCGAACGAC
CGAGCGCAGCGAGTCAGTGAGCGAGGAAGCGGAAGAGCGCCTGATGCGGTATTTTCTCCTTACGCATCTG
TGCGGTATTTCACACCGCATATATGGTGCACTCTCAGTACAATCTGCTCTGATGCCGCATAGTTAAGCCA
GTATACACTCCGCTATCGCTACGTGACTGGGTCATGGCTGCGCCCCGACACCCGCCAACACCCGCTGACG
CGCCCTGACGGGCTTGTCTGCTCCCGGCATCCGCTTACAGACAAGCTGTGACCGTCTCCGGGAGCTGCAT
GTGTCAGAGGTTTTCACCGTCATCACCGAAACGCGCGAGGCAGCTGCGGTAAAGCTCATCAGCGTGGTCG
TGAAGCGATTCACAGATGTCTGCCTGTTCATCCGCGTCCAGCTCGTTGAGTTTCTCCAGAAGCGTTAATG
TCTGGCTTCTGATAAAGCGGGCCATGTTAAGGGCGGTTTTTTCCTGTTTGGTCACTGATGCCTCCGTGTA
AGGGGGATTTCTGTTCATGGGGGTAATGATACCGATGAAACGAGAGAGGATGCTCACGATACGGGTTACT
GATGATGAACATGCCCGGTTACTGGAACGTTGTGAGGGTAAACAACTGGCGGTATGGATGCGGCGGGACC
AGAGAAAAATCACTCAGGGTCAATGCCAGCGCTTCGTTAATACAGATGTAGGTGTTCCACAGGGTAGCCA
GCAGCATCCTGCGATGCAGATCCGGAACATAATGGTGCAGGGCGCTGACTTCCGCGTTTCCAGACTTTAC
GAAACACGGAAACCGAAGACCATTCATGTTGTTGCTCAGGTCGCAGACGTTTTGCAGCAGCAGTCGCTTC
ACGTTCGCTCGCGTATCGGTGATTCATTCTGCTAACCAGTAAGGCAACCCCGCCAGCCTAGCCGGGTCCT
CAACGACAGGAGCACGATCATGCGCACCCGTGGGGCCGCCATGCCGGCGATAATGGCCTGCTTCTCGCCG
AAACGTTTGGTGGCGGGACCAGTGACGAAGGCTTGAGCGAGGGCGTGCAAGATTCCGAATACCGCAAGCG
ACAGGCCGATCATCGTCGCGCTCCAGCGAAAGCGGTCCTCGCCGAAAATGACCCAGAGCGCTGCCGGCAC
CTGTCCTACGAGTTGCATGATAAAGAAGACAGTCATAAGTGCGGCGACGATAGTCATGCCCCGCGCCCAC
CGGAAGGAGCTGACTGGGTTGAAGGCTCTCAAGGGCATCGGTCGAGATCCCGGTGCCTAATGAGTGAGCT
AACTTACATTAATTGCGTTGCGCTCACTGCCCGCTTTCCAGTCGGGAAACCTGTCGTGCCAGCTGCATTA
ATGAATCGGCCAACGCGCGGGGAGAGGCGGTTTGCGTATTGGGCGCCAGGGTGGTTTTTCTTTTCACCAG
TGAGACGGGCAACAGCTGATTGCCCTTCACCGCCTGGCCCTGAGAGAGTTGCAGCAAGCGGTCCACGCTG
GTTTGCCCCAGCAGGCGAAAATCCTGTTTGATGGTGGTTAACGGCGGGATATAACATGAGCTGTCTTCGG
TATCGTCGTATCCCACTACCGAGATATCCGCACCAACGCGCAGCCCGGACTCGGTAATGGCGCGCATTGC
GCCCAGCGCCATCTGATCGTTGGCAACCAGCATCGCAGTGGGAACGATGCCCTCATTCAGCATTTGCATG
GTTTGTTGAAAACCGGACATGGCACTCCAGTCGCCTTCCCGTTCCGCTATCGGCTGAATTTGATTGCGAG
TGAGATATTTATGCCAGCCAGCCAGACGCAGACGCGCCGAGACAGAACTTAATGGGCCCGCTAACAGCGC
GATTTGCTGGTGACCCAATGCGACCAGATGCTCCACGCCCAGTCGCGTACCGTCTTCATGGGAGAAAATA
ATACTGTTGATGGGTGTCTGGTCAGAGACATCAAGAAATAACGCCGGAACATTAGTGCAGGCAGCTTCCA
CAGCAATGGCATCCTGGTCATCCAGCGGATAGTTAATGATCAGCCCACTGACGCGTTGCGCGAGAAGATT
GTGCACCGCCGCTTTACAGGCTTCGACGCCGCTTCGTTCTACCATCGACACCACCACGCTGGCACCCAGT
TGATCGGCGCGAGATTTAATCGCCGCGACAATTTGCGACGGCGCGTGCAGGGCCAGACTGGAGGTGGCAA
CGCCAATCAGCAACGACTGTTTGCCCGCCAGTTGTTGTGCCACGCGGTTGGGAATGTAATTCAGCTCCGC
CATCGCCGCTTCCACTTTTTCCCGCGTTTTCGCAGAAACGTGGCTGGCCTGGTTCACCACGCGGGAAACG
GTCTGATAAGAGACACCGGCATACTCTGCGACATCGTATAACGTTACTGGTTTCACATTCACCACCCTGA
ATTGACTCTCTTCCGGGCGCTATCATGCCATACCGCGAAAGGTTTTGCGCCATTCGATGGTGTCCGGGAT
CTCGACGCTCTCCCTTATGCGACTCCTGCATTAGGAAGCAGCCCAGTAGTAGGTTGAGGCCGTTGAGCAC
CGCCGCCGCAAGGAATGGTGCATGCAAGGAGATGGCGCCCAACAGTCCCCCGGCCACGGGGCCTGCCACC
ATACCCACGCCGAAACAAGCGCTCATGAGCCCGAAGTGGCGAGCCCGATCTTCCCCATCGGTGATGTCGG
CGATATAGGCGCCAGCAACCGCACCTGTGGCGCCGGTGATGCCGGCCACGATGCGTCCGGCGTAGAGGAT
CGAGATCTCGATCCCGCGAAATTAATACGACTCACTATAGGGGAATTGTGAGCGGATAACAATTCCCCTC
TAGAAATAATTTTGTTTAACTTTAAGAAGGAGATATACCATGGGCAGCAGCCATCATCATCATCATCACA
GCAGCGGCGAGAACCTGTACTTCCAGGGCCATATGGCAGTTCCCGAGACCCGCCCTAACCACACTATTTA
TATCAACAACCTCAATTCGAAGATCAAGAAGGATGAGCTAAAAAAGTCCCTGCACGCCATCTTCTCCCGG
TTTGGCCAGATCCTGGATATCCTGGTACCGCGGCAGCGGACGCCGGCGGGCCAGGCCTTTGTCATCTTCA
AGGAGGTCAGCAGCGCCACCAACGCCCTGCGCTCCATGCAGGGTTTCCCTTTCTATGACAAACCTATGCG
TATCCAGTATGCCAAGACCGACAAGCGTATCCCGGCCAAGATGAAATGATAGGGATCCGAATTCGAGCTC
CGTCGACAAGCTTGCGGCCGCACTCGAGCACCACCACCACCACCACTGAGATCCGGCTGCTAACAAAGCC
CGAAAGGAAGCTGAGTTGGCTGCTGCCACCGCTGAGCAATAACTAGCATAACCCCTTGGGGCCTCTAAAC
GGGTCTTGAGGGGTTTTTTGCTGAAAGGAGGAACTATATCCGGAT
Features (pLannotate 1.2.2; 19 found; start..end, strand, type, name):
     12..467     +  rep_origin     f1 ori (sequence partly withheld): f1 bacteriophage origin of replication; arrow indicates direction of (+) strand synthesis
    494..551     +  promoter       AmpR promoter (fragment): bla
    560..1375    -  CDS            KanR: aminoglycoside phosphotransferase; aph(3')-Ia; confers resistance to kanamycin in bacteria or G418 (Geneticin®) in eukaryotes
   1497..2085    +  rep_origin     ori: high-copy-number ColE1/pMB1/pBR322/pUC origin of replication
   2271..2413    -  misc_feature   bom: basis of mobility region from pBR322
   2515..2706    -  CDS            rop: Rop protein, which maintains plasmids at low copy number; rop
   2723..3103    +  CDS            YPB1_ECOLX: Protein predicted: Swiss-Prot protein existence level 4. From Escherichia coli.
   3175..3466    -  CDS            TcR (fragment): tetracycline efflux protein; tet; confers resistance to tetracycline
   3481..3502    -  protein_bind   CAP binding site: CAP binding activates transcription in the presence of cAMP. E. coli catabolite activator protein
   3515..4597    -  CDS            lacI: lac repressor; lacI; The lac repressor binds to the lac operator to inhibit transcription in E. coli. This inhibition can be relieved by adding lactose or isopropyl-β-D-thiogalactopyranoside (IPTG).
   4598..4675    -  promoter       lacI promoter: lacI
   4683..4962    -  CDS            TcR (fragment): tetracycline efflux protein; tet; confers resistance to tetracycline
   4984..5002    +  promoter       T7 promoter: promoter for bacteriophage T7 RNA polymerase
   5003..5027    +  protein_bind   lac operator: The lac repressor binds to the lac operator to inhibit transcription in E. coli. This inhibition can be relieved by adding lactose or isopropyl-β-D-thiogalactopyranoside (IPTG). lac repressor encoded by lacI
   5042..5064    +  RBS            RBS: efficient ribosome binding site from bacteriophage T7 gene 10 (Olins and Rangwala, 1989)
   5083..5099    +  CDS            capTEV™ (fragment): composite tag for in vivo biotinylation, TEV protease cleavage, and 6xHis tagging
   5146..5496    +  CDS            snf (fragment): SNRPA_DROME - Also known as D25, fs(1)1621, liz. Experimental evidence at protein level: Swiss-Prot protein existence level 1. Binds stem loop II of U1 snRNA. It is the first snRNP to interact with pre-mRNA. This interaction is required for the subsequent binding of U2 snRNP and the U4/U6/U5 tri-snRNP (By similarity). Plays a role in regulating sex-lethal splicing. From Drosophila melanogaster (Fruit fly).
   5507..5556    +  CDS            SET1 (fragment): solubility-enhancement tag derived from T7 phage gene 10B
   5564..5611    +  terminator     T7 terminator: transcription terminator for bacteriophage T7 RNA polymerase
