>Addgene plasmid #112729 | pET28a_6HT-TBP6.7(R52A) | addgene full sequence | sequence record 216366 | Addgene NGS Result
TGGCGAATGGG
[124 nt withheld, positions 12-135]
C
[91 nt withheld, positions 137-227]
A
[49 nt withheld, positions 229-277]
CCTTTGACGTTGGAGTCCACGTTCTTT
[37 nt withheld, positions 305-341]
ACCCTATCTCGGTCTATTCTTTTGATTTATAAGGGATTTTGCCGATTTCGGCCTATTGGTTAAAAAATGA
GCTGATTTAACAAAAATTTAACGCGAATTTTAACAAAATATTAACGCTTACAATTTAGGTGGCACTTTTC
GGGGAAATGTGCGCGGAACCCCTATTTGTTTATTTTTCTAAATACATTCAAATATGTATCCGCTCATGAA
TTAATTCTTAGAAAAACTCATCGAGCATCAAATGAAACTGCAATTTATTCATATCAGGATTATCAATACC
ATATTTTTGAAAAAGCCGTTTCTGTAATGAAGGAGAAAACTCACCGAGGCAGTTCCATAGGATGGCAAGA
TCCTGGTATCGGTCTGCGATTCCGACTCGTCCAACATCAATACAACCTATTAATTTCCCCTCGTCAAAAA
TAAGGTTATCAAGTGAGAAATCACCATGAGTGACGACTGAATCCGGTGAGAATGGCAAAAGTTTATGCAT
TTCTTTCCAGACTTGTTCAACAGGCCAGCCATTACGCTCGTCATCAAAATCACTCGCATCAACCAAACCG
TTATTCATTCGTGATTGCGCCTGAGCGAGACGAAATACGCGATCGCTGTTAAAAGGACAATTACAAACAG
GAATCGAATGCAACCGGCGCAGGAACACTGCCAGCGCATCAACAATATTTTCACCTGAATCAGGATATTC
TTCTAATACCTGGAATGCTGTTTTCCCGGGGATCGCAGTGGTGAGTAACCATGCATCATCAGGAGTACGG
ATAAAATGCTTGATGGTCGGAAGAGGCATAAATTCCGTCAGCCAGTTTAGTCTGACCATCTCATCTGTAA
CATCATTGGCAACGCTACCTTTGCCATGTTTCAGAAACAACTCTGGCGCATCGGGCTTCCCATACAATCG
ATAGATTGTCGCACCTGATTGCCCGACATTATCGCGAGCCCATTTATACCCATATAAATCAGCATCCATG
TTGGAATTTAATCGCGGCCTAGAGCAAGACGTTTCCCGTTGAATATGGCTCATAACACCCCTTGTATTAC
TGTTTATGTAAGCAGACAGTTTTATTGTTCATGACCAAAATCCCTTAACGTGAGTTTTCGTTCCACTGAG
CGTCAGACCCCGTAGAAAAGATCAAAGGATCTTCTTGAGATCCTTTTTTTCTGCGCGTAATCTGCTGCTT
GCAAACAAAAAAACCACCGCTACCAGCGGTGGTTTGTTTGCCGGATCAAGAGCTACCAACTCTTTTTCCG
AAGGTAACTGGCTTCAGCAGAGCGCAGATACCAAATACTGTCCTTCTAGTGTAGCCGTAGTTAGGCCACC
ACTTCAAGAACTCTGTAGCACCGCCTACATACCTCGCTCTGCTAATCCTGTTACCAGTGGCTGCTGCCAG
TGGCGATAAGTCGTGTCTTACCGGGTTGGACTCAAGACGATAGTTACCGGATAAGGCGCAGCGGTCGGGC
TGAACGGGGGGTTCGTGCACACAGCCCAGCTTGGAGCGAACGACCTACACCGAACTGAGATACCTACAGC
GTGAGCTATGAGAAAGCGCCACGCTTCCCGAAGGGAGAAAGGCGGACAGGTATCCGGTAAGCGGCAGGGT
CGGAACAGGAGAGCGCACGAGGGAGCTTCCAGGGGGAAACGCCTGGTATCTTTATAGTCCTGTCGGGTTT
CGCCACCTCTGACTTGAGCGTCGATTTTTGTGATGCTCGTCAGGGGGGCGGAGCCTATGGAAAAACGCCA
GCAACGCGGCCTTTTTACGGTTCCTGGCCTTTTGCTGGCCTTTTGCTCACATGTTCTTTCCTGCGTTATC
CCCTGATTCTGTGGATAACCGTATTACCGCCTTTGAGTGAGCTGATACCGCTCGCCGCAGCCGAACGACC
GAGCGCAGCGAGTCAGTGAGCGAGGAAGCGGAAGAGCGCCTGATGCGGTATTTTCTCCTTACGCATCTGT
GCGGTATTTCACACCGCAATGGTGCACTCTCAGTACAATCTGCTCTGATGCCGCATAGTTAAGCCAGTAT
ACACTCCGCTATCGCTACGTGACTGGGTCATGGCTGCGCCCCGACACCCGCCAACACCCGCTGACGCGCC
CTGACGGGCTTGTCTGCTCCCGGCATCCGCTTACAGACAAGCTGTGACCGTCTCCGGGAGCTGCATGTGT
CAGAGGTTTTCACCGTCATCACCGAAACGCGCGAGGCAGCTGCGGTAAAGCTCATCAGCGTGGTCGTGAA
GCGATTCACAGATGTCTGCCTGTTCATCCGCGTCCAGCTCGTTGAGTTTCTCCAGAAGCGTTAATGTCTG
GCTTCTGATAAAGCGGGCCATGTTAAGGGCGGTTTTTTCCTGTTTGGTCACTGATGCCTCCGTGTAAGGG
GGATTTCTGTTCATGGGGGTAATGATACCGATGAAACGAGAGAGGATGCTCACGATACGGGTTACTGATG
ATGAACATGCCCGGTTACTGGAACGTTGTGAGGGTAAACAACTGGCGGTATGGATGCGGCGGGACCAGAG
AAAAATCACTCAGGGTCAATGCCAGCGCTTCGTTAATACAGATGTAGGTGTTCCACAGGGTAGCCAGCAG
CATCCTGCGATGCAGATCCGGAACATAATGGTGCAGGGCGCTGACTTCCGCGTTTCCAGACTTTACGAAA
CACGGAAACCGAAGACCATTCATGTTGTTGCTCAGGTCGCAGACGTTTTGCAGCAGCAGTCGCTTCACGT
TCGCTCGCGTATCGGTGATTCATTCTGCTAACCAGTAAGGCAACCCCGCCAGCCTAGCCGGGTCCTCAAC
GACAGGAGCACGATCATGCGCACCCGTGGGGCCGCCATGCCGGCGATAATGGCCTGCTTCTCGCCGAAAC
GTTTGGTGGCGGGACCAGTGACGAAGGCTTGAGCGAGGGCGTGCAAGATTCCGAATACCGCAAGCGACAG
GCCGATCATCGTCGCGCTCCAGCGAAAGCGGTCCTCGCCGAAAATGACCCAGAGCGCTGCCGGCACCTGT
CCTACGAGTTGCATGATAAAGAAGACAGTCATAAGTGCGGCGACGATAGTCATGCCCCGCGCCCACCGGA
AGGAGCTGACTGGGTTGAAGGCTCTCAAGGGCATCGGTCGAGATCCCGGTGCCTAATGAGTGAGCTAACT
TACATTAATTGCGTTGCGCTCACTGCCCGCTTTCCAGTCGGGAAACCTGTCGTGCCAGCTGCATTAATGA
ATCGGCCAACGCGCGGGGAGAGGCGGTTTGCGTATTGGGCGCCAGGGTGGTTTTTCTTTTCACCAGTGAG
ACGGGCAACAGCTGATTGCCCTTCACCGCCTGGCCCTGAGAGAGTTGCAGCAAGCGGTCCACGCTGGTTT
GCCCCAGCAGGCGAAAATCCTGTTTGATGGTGGTTAACGGCGGGATATAACATGAGCTGTCTTCGGTATC
GTCGTATCCCACTACCGAGATATCCGCACCAACGCGCAGCCCGGACTCGGTAATGGCGCGCATTGCGCCC
AGCGCCATCTGATCGTTGGCAACCAGCATCGCAGTGGGAACGATGCCCTCATTCAGCATTTGCATGGTTT
GTTGAAAACCGGACATGGCACTCCAGTCGCCTTCCCGTTCCGCTATCGGCTGAATTTGATTGCGAGTGAG
ATATTTATGCCAGCCAGCCAGACGCAGACGCGCCGAGACAGAACTTAATGGGCCCGCTAACAGCGCGATT
TGCTGGTGACCCAATGCGACCAGATGCTCCACGCCCAGTCGCGTACCGTCTTCATGGGAGAAAATAATAC
TGTTGATGGGTGTCTGGTCAGAGACATCAAGAAATAACGCCGGAACATTAGTGCAGGCAGCTTCCACAGC
AATGGCATCCTGGTCATCCAGCGGATAGTTAATGATCAGCCCACTGACGCGTTGCGCGAGAAGATTGTGC
ACCGCCGCTTTACAGGCTTCGACGCCGCTTCGTTCTACCATCGACACCACCACGCTGGCACCCAGTTGAT
CGGCGCGAGATTTAATCGCCGCGACAATTTGCGACGGCGCGTGCAGGGCCAGACTGGAGGTGGCAACGCC
AATCAGCAACGACTGTTTGCCCGCCAGTTGTTGTGCCACGCGGTTGGGAATGTAATTCAGCTCCGCCATC
GCCGCTTCCACTTTTTCCCGCGTTTTCGCAGAAACGTGGCTGGCCTGGTTCACCACGCGGGAAACGGTCT
GATAAGAGACACCGGCATACTCTGCGACATCGTATAACGTTACTGGTTTCACATTCACCACCCTGAATTG
ACTCTCTTCCGGGCGCTATCATGCCATACCGCGAAAGGTTTTGCGCCATTCGATGGTGTCCGGGATCTCG
ACGCTCTCCCTTATGCGACTCCTGCATTAGGAAGCAGCCCAGTAGTAGGTTGAGGCCGTTGAGCACCGCC
GCCGCAAGGAATGGTGCATGCAAGGAGATGGCGCCCAACAGTCCCCCGGCCACGGGGCCTGCCACCATAC
CCACGCCGAAACAAGCGCTCATGAGCCCGAAGTGGCGAGCCCGATCTTCCCCATCGGTGATGTCGGCGAT
ATAGGCGCCAGCAACCGCACCTGTGGCGCCGGTGATGCCGGCCACGATGCGTCCGGCGTAGAGGATCGAG
ATCTCGATCCCGCGAAATTAATACGACTCACTATAGGGGAATTGTGAGCGGATAACAATTCCCCTCTAGA
AATAATTTTGTTTAACTTTAAGAAGGAGATATACCATGGGCAGCAGCCATCATCATCATCATCACAGCAG
CGGCGAGAACCTGTACTTCCAGGGCCATATGGCAGTTCCCGAGACCCGCCCTAACCACACTATTTATATC
AACAACCTCAATTCGAAGATCAAGAAGGATGAGCTAAAAAAGTCCCTGCACGCCATCTTCTCCCGGTTTG
GCCAGATCCTGGATATCCTGGTACCGCGGCAGCGGACGCCGGCGGGCCAGGCCTTTGTCATCTTCAAGGA
GGTCAGCAGCGCCACCAACGCCCTGCGCTCCATGCAGGGTTTCCCTTTCTATGACAAACCTATGCGTATC
CAGTATGCCAAGACCGACAAGCGTATCCCGGCCAAGATGAAATGATAGGGATCCGAATTCGAGCTCCGTC
GACAAGCTTGCGGCCGCACTCGAGCACCACCACCACCACCACTGAGATCCGGCTGCTAACAAAGCCCGAA
AGGAAGCTGAGTTGGCTGCTGCCACCGCTGAGCAATAACTAGCATAACCCCTTGGGGCCTCTAAACGGGT
CTTGAGGGGTTTTTTGCTGAAAGGAGGAACTATATCCGGAT
Features (pLannotate 1.2.2; 19 found; start..end, strand, type, name):
     12..440     +  rep_origin     f1 ori (sequence partly withheld): f1 bacteriophage origin of replication; arrow indicates direction of (+) strand synthesis
    493..550     +  promoter       AmpR promoter (fragment): bla
    559..1374    -  CDS            KanR: aminoglycoside phosphotransferase; aph(3')-Ia; confers resistance to kanamycin in bacteria or G418 (Geneticin®) in eukaryotes
   1496..2084    +  rep_origin     ori: high-copy-number ColE1/pMB1/pBR322/pUC origin of replication
   2270..2409    -  misc_feature   bom: basis of mobility region from pBR322
   2511..2702    -  CDS            rop: Rop protein, which maintains plasmids at low copy number; rop
   2719..3099    +  CDS            YPB1_ECOLX: Protein predicted: Swiss-Prot protein existence level 4. From Escherichia coli.
   3171..3462    -  CDS            TcR (fragment): tetracycline efflux protein; tet; confers resistance to tetracycline
   3477..3498    -  protein_bind   CAP binding site: CAP binding activates transcription in the presence of cAMP. E. coli catabolite activator protein
   3511..4593    -  CDS            lacI: lac repressor; lacI; The lac repressor binds to the lac operator to inhibit transcription in E. coli. This inhibition can be relieved by adding lactose or isopropyl-β-D-thiogalactopyranoside (IPTG).
   4594..4671    -  promoter       lacI promoter: lacI
   4679..4958    -  CDS            TcR (fragment): tetracycline efflux protein; tet; confers resistance to tetracycline
   4980..4998    +  promoter       T7 promoter: promoter for bacteriophage T7 RNA polymerase
   4999..5023    +  protein_bind   lac operator: The lac repressor binds to the lac operator to inhibit transcription in E. coli. This inhibition can be relieved by adding lactose or isopropyl-β-D-thiogalactopyranoside (IPTG). lac repressor encoded by lacI
   5038..5060    +  RBS            RBS: efficient ribosome binding site from bacteriophage T7 gene 10 (Olins and Rangwala, 1989)
   5079..5095    +  CDS            capTEV™ (fragment): composite tag for in vivo biotinylation, TEV protease cleavage, and 6xHis tagging
   5142..5492    +  CDS            snf (fragment): SNRPA_DROME - Also known as D25, fs(1)1621, liz. Experimental evidence at protein level: Swiss-Prot protein existence level 1. Binds stem loop II of U1 snRNA. It is the first snRNP to interact with pre-mRNA. This interaction is required for the subsequent binding of U2 snRNP and the U4/U6/U5 tri-snRNP (By similarity). Plays a role in regulating sex-lethal splicing. From Drosophila melanogaster (Fruit fly).
   5503..5552    +  CDS            SET1 (fragment): solubility-enhancement tag derived from T7 phage gene 10B
   5560..5607    +  terminator     T7 terminator: transcription terminator for bacteriophage T7 RNA polymerase
