[The description below was written by a language model from this plasmid's Addgene catalogue record and pLannotate feature annotations shown in this document.]
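Description:
pET28a_6HT-TBP6.7(R52A) is a bacterial expression plasmid built on the pET28a(+) backbone for producing a point mutant of TBP6.7, a laboratory-evolved RNA recognition motif (RRM) protein derived from the U1A scaffold that binds the HIV TAR RNA element. The plasmid is selected with kanamycin through the aph(3')-Ia KanR gene and replicates from a ColE1/pBR322-type origin. The bom region and rop gene are also present, although the catalogue entry lists the plasmid as high copy. An f1 origin is included as well. Two full sequence records, one from the depositor and one from repository sequencing, differ by only a few nucleotides and give the same annotation.

The roughly 360 bp insert was cloned between NcoI and BamHI, both of which are retained. It sits downstream of a T7 promoter, a lac operator and the T7 gene 10 ribosome binding site, and is followed by the T7 terminator. The plasmid-borne lacI gene supplies repressor, so expression depends on T7 RNA polymerase and is inducible with IPTG. The open reading frame encodes an N-terminal hexahistidine tag and a TEV protease cleavage site fused to TBP6.7, allowing affinity purification followed by tag removal. The automated annotation labels the coding region as a fragment of Drosophila snf, which most likely reflects homology between that protein and the U1A-type RRM rather than the insert's actual origin. The short "SET1" and tetracycline-resistance fragments are likely backbone remnants.

The R52A substitution replaces an arginine that is conserved in both wild-type U1A and the TAR-binding proteins but contacts RNA in fundamentally different ways in the two. The mutant therefore appears intended for testing this residue's contribution to TAR recognition.
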