Addgene plasmid #112729: pET28a_6HT-TBP6.7(R52A)
Purpose: 52nd position is Arg in both wild-type U1A and TBPs, but the RNA recognition by this residue in both types of proteins is fundamentally different.
Depositing lab: Joseph Wedekind. Depositing organization: University of Rochester Medical Center. Publication: Structure of HIV TAR in complex with a Lab-Evolved RRM provides insight into duplex RNA recognition and synthesis of a constrained peptide that impairs transcription. Belashov IA, Crawford DW, Cavender CE, Dai P, Beardslee PC, Mathews DH, Pentelute BL, McNaughton BR, Wedekind JE. Nucleic Acids Res. 2018 Jul 27;46(13):6401-6415. doi: 10.1093/nar/gky529. PubMed 29961805.
Backbone
  Vector backbone: pET28a(+)
  Backbone size w/o insert (bp): 5277
  Vector type: Bacterial Expression
Growth in bacteria
  Bacterial resistance: Kanamycin, 50 μg/mL
  Growth temperature: 37°C
  Growth strain: DH5alpha
  Copy number: High Copy
Gene/Insert
  Gene/Insert name: 6His-TEV-TBP6.7(R52A)
  Insert size (bp): 359
  Mutation: R52A
  Promoter: T7
  Tag / fusion protein: 6His-TEV (N terminal on insert)
  Cloning method: Restriction Enzyme; 5′ cloning site NcoI (not destroyed); 3′ cloning site BamHI (not destroyed)
  Sequencing primers: 5′ T7 promoter; 3′ T7 terminator
Terms and licenses: Academic/Nonprofit Terms; Industry Terms: Not Available to Industry
How to cite: pET28a_6HT-TBP6.7(R52A) was a gift from Joseph Wedekind (Addgene plasmid # 112729 ; http://n2t.net/addgene:112729 ; RRID:Addgene_112729)
