>Addgene plasmid #112729 | pET28a_6HT-TBP6.7(R52A) | depositor partial sequence | sequence record 212441 | Insert only
CCATGGGCAGCAGCCATCATCATCATCATCACAGCAGCGGCGAGAACCTGTACTTCCAGGGCCATATGGC
AGTTCCCGAGACCCGCCCTAACCACACTATTTATATCAACAACCTCAATTCGAAGATCAAGAAGGATGAG
CTAAAAAAGTCCCTGCACGCCATCTTCTCCCGGTTTGGCCAGATCCTGGATATCCTGGTACCGCGGCAGC
GGACGCCGGCGGGCCAGGCCTTTGTCATCTTCAAGGAGGTCAGCAGCGCCACCAACGCCCTGCGCTCCAT
GCAGGGTTTCCCTTTCTATGACAAACCTATGCGTATCCAGTATGCCAAGACCGACAAGCGTATCCCGGCC
AAGATGAAATGATAGGGATCC
